>Addgene plasmid #54412 | LI D-E T-Saph + linker c1 | depositor full sequence | sequence record 84632 | Full Sequence
GTGAGTTCGGCGACGTAGCCACCTACTCCCAACATCAGCCGGACTCCGATTACCTCGGGAACTTGCTCCG
TAGTAAGACATTCATCGCGCTTGCTGCCTTCGACCAAGAAGCGGTTGTTGGCGCTCTCGCGGCTTACGTT
CTGCCCAGGTTTGAGCAGCCGCGTAGTGAGATCTATATCTATGATCTCGCAGTCTCCGGCGAGCACCGGA
GGCAGGGCATTGCCACCGCGCTCATCAATCTCCTCAAGCATGAGGCCAACGCGCTTGGTGCTTATGTGAT
CTACGTGCAAGCAGATTACGGTGACGATCCCGCAGTGGCTCTCTATACAAAGTTGGGCATACGGGAAGAA
GTGATGCACTTTGATATCGACCCAAGTACCGCCACCTAACAATTCGTTCAAGCCGAGATCGGCTTCCCGG
CCGCGGAGTTGTTCGGTAAATTGTCACAACGCCGCTCATGACATTAACCTATAAAAATAGGCGTATCACG
AGGCCCTTTTGTCTCGCGCGTTTCGGTGATGACGGTGAAAACCTCTGACACATGCAGCTCCCGGAGAAGG
TCACAGCTTGTCTGTAAGCGGATGCCGGGAGCAGACAAGCCCGTCAGGGCGCGTCAGCGGGTGTTGGCGG
GTGTCGGGGCTGGCTTAACTATGCGGCATCAGAGCAGATTGTACTGAGAGTGCACCATATGCGGTGTGAA
ATACCGCACAGATGCGTAAGGAGAAAATACCGCATCAGGCGCCATTCGCCATTCAGGCTGCGCAACTGTT
GGGAAGGGCGATCGGTGCGGGCCTCTTCGCTATTACGCCAGCTGGCGAAAGGGGGATGTGCTGCAAGGCG
ATTAAGTTGGGTAACGCCAGGGTTTTCCCAGTCACGACGTTGTAAAACGACGGCCAGTGAATTCGAGCTC
GGTACCTCGCGAATGCATCTAGATATCGGATCCCGGGCCCGTCGACTGCAGAGGTACGGGTCTCAAAGGG
AGGTGGAGGAGGTTCTGGAGGCGGTGGAAGTGGTGGCGGAGGTAGCGTGAGCAAGGGCGAGGAGCTGTTC
ACCGGGGTGGTGCCCATCCTGGTCGAGCTGGACGGCGACGTAAACGGCCACAAGTTCAGCGTGTCCGGCG
AGGGCGAGGGCGATGCCACCTACGGCAAGCTGACCCTGAAGTTCATCTGCACCACCGGCAAGCTGCCCGT
GCCCTGGCCCACCCTCGTGACCACCTTCTCCTACGGCGTGATGGTGTTCGCCCGCTACCCCGACCACATG
AAGCAGCACGACTTCTTCAAGTCCGCCATGCCCGAAGGCTACGTCCAGGAGCGCACCATCTTCTTCAAGG
ACGACGGCAACTACAAGACCCGCGCCGAGGTGAAGTTCGAGGGCGACACCCTGGTGAACCGCATCGAGCT
GAAGGGCATCGACTTCAAGGAGGACGGCAACATCCTGGGGCACAAGCTGGAGTACAACTTCAACAGCCAC
AACGTCTATATCATGGCCGACAAGCAGAAGAACGGCATCAAGGCCAACTTCAAGATCCGCCACAACATCG
AGGACGGCGGCGTGCAGCTCGCCGACCACTACCAGCAGAACACCCCCATCGGCGACGGCCCCGTGCTGCT
GCCCGACAACCACTACCTGAGCATCCAGTCCGCCCTGAGCAAAGACCCCAACGAGAAGCGCGATCACATG
GTCCTGCTGGAGTTCGTGACCGCCGCCGGGATCACTCTCGGCATGGACGAGCTGTACAAGTAAAATCTGA
GACCTCTGCCTGCATGCAAGCTTGGCGTAATCATGGTCATAGCTGTTTCCTGTGTGAAATTGTTATCCGC
TCACAATTCCACACAACATACGAGCCGGAAGCATAAAGTGTAAAGCCTGGGGTGCCTAATGAGTGAGCTA
ACTCACATTAATTGCGTTGCGCTCACTGCCCGCTTTCCAGTCGGGAAACCTGTCGTGCCAGCTGCATTAA
TGAATCGGCCAACGCGCGGGGAGAGGCGGTTTGCGTATTGGGCGCTCTTCCGCTTCCTCGCTCACTGACT
CGCTGCGCTCGGTCGTTCGGCTGCGGCGAGCGGTATCAGCTCACTCAAAGGCGGTAATACGGTTATCCAC
AGAATCAGGGGATAACGCAGGAAAGAACATGTGAGCAAAAGGCCAGCAAAAGGCCAGGAACCGTAAAAAG
GCCGCGTTGCTGGCGTTTTTCCATAGGCTCCGCCCCCCTGACGAGCATCACAAAAATCGACGCTCAAGTC
AGAGGTGGCGAAACCCGACAGGACTATAAAGATACCAGGCGTTTCCCCCTGGAAGCTCCCTCGTGCGCTC
TCCTGTTCCGACCCTGCCGCTTACCGGATACCTGTCCGCCTTTCTCCCTTCGGGAAGCGTGGCGCTTTCT
CATAGCTCACGCTGTAGGTATCTCAGTTCGGTGTAGGTCGTTCGCTCCAAGCTGGGCTGTGTGCACGAAC
CCCCCGTTCAGCCCGACCGCTGCGCCTTATCCGGTAACTATCGTCTTGAGTCCAACCCGGTAAGACACGA
CTTATCGCCACTGGCAGCAGCCACTGGTAACAGGATTAGCAGAGCGAGGTATGTAGGCGGTGCTACAGAG
TTCTTGAAGTGGTGGCCTAACTACGGCTACACTAGAAGAACAGTATTTGGTATCTGCGCTCTGCTGAAGC
CAGTTACCTTCGGAAAAAGAGTTGGTAGCTCTTGATCCGGCAAACAAACCACCGCTGGTAGCGGTGGTTT
TTTTGTTTGCAAGCAGCAGATTACGCGCAGAAAAAAAGGATCTCAAGAAGATCCTTTGATCTTTTCTACG
GGGTCTGACGCTCAGTGGAACGAAAACTCACGTTAAGGGATTTTGGTCATGAGGCGCACACCGTGGAAAC
GGATGAAGGCACGAACCCAGTTGACATAAGCCTGTTCGGTTCGTAAACTGTAATGCAAGTAGCGTATGCG
CTCACGCAACTGGTCCAGAACCTTGACCGAACGCAGCGGTGGTAACGGCGCAGTGGCGGTTTTCATGGCT
TGTTATGACTGTTTTTTTGTACAGTCTATGCCTCGGGCATCCAAGCAGCAAGCGCGTTACGCCGTGGGTC
GATGTTTGATGTTATGGAGCAGCAACGATGTTACGCAGCAGCAACGATGTTACGCAGCAGGGCAGTCGCC
CTAAAACAAAGTTAGGTGGCTCAAGTATGGGCATCATTCGCACATGTAGGCTCGGCCCTGACCAAGTCAA
ATCCATGCGGGCTGCTCTTGATCTTTTCGGTC
Features (pLannotate 1.2.2; 11 found; start..end, strand, type, name):
    503..538     +  CDS            rop (fragment): Rop protein, which maintains plasmids at low copy number; rop
    640..739     +  misc_feature   bom (fragment): basis of mobility region from pBR322
    745..902     -  CDS            lacZα (fragment): LacZα fragment of β-galactosidase; lacZ fragment
   1027..1740    +  CDS            T-Sapphire: T-Sapphire is a basic (constitutively fluorescent) long stokes shift fluorescent protein published in 2003, derived from Aequorea victoria. It has low acid sensitivity.
   1810..1826    -  protein_bind   lac operator: The lac repressor binds to the lac operator to inhibit transcription in E. coli. This inhibition can be relieved by adding lactose or isopropyl-β-D-thiogalactopyranoside (IPTG). lac repressor encoded by lacI
   1834..1864    -  promoter       lac promoter: promoter for the E. coli lac operon
   1879..1900    -  protein_bind   CAP binding site: CAP binding activates transcription in the presence of cAMP. E. coli catabolite activator protein
   1913..2005    -  CDS            lacI (fragment): lac repressor; lacI; The lac repressor binds to the lac operator to inhibit transcription in E. coli. This inhibition can be relieved by adding lactose or isopropyl-β-D-thiogalactopyranoside (IPTG).
   2188..2776    -  rep_origin     ori: high-copy-number ColE1/pMB1/pBR322/pUC origin of replication
   2891..2919    +  promoter       Pc promoter: intI1 (promoter lies within the coding sequence); class 1 integron promoter
   3108..386     +  CDS            aacC1 (across the origin): AACC1_PSEAI - Experimental evidence at protein level: Swiss-Prot protein existence level 1. Responsible for gentamicin resistance and has a limited substrate range. From Pseudomonas aeruginosa.
