[The description below was written by a language model from this plasmid's Addgene catalogue record and pLannotate feature annotations shown in this document.]
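Description:
LI D-E T-Saph + linker c1 is a small (about 3.3 kb) bacterial cloning vector built on pUC57(Gent), a gentamicin-resistant derivative of pUC57. It belongs to a modular plasmid assembly kit developed for multigene expression, gene silencing and silencing rescue in plants. The name suggests it is a level I ("LI") module occupying the D-E position of that assembly scheme, although the record does not define these terms, lists the cloning method as unknown, and annotates no assembly sites in the feature table. The plasmid replicates in E. coli from a high-copy ColE1/pUC-type origin. Selection is by gentamicin through the aacC1 acetyltransferase gene, with a class 1 integron Pc promoter annotated upstream of it. Short fragments of rop, bom and lacI are also detected and appear to be non-functional backbone remnants.

The payload is a synthetic insert encoding a 16-amino-acid glycine-serine linker joined to T-Sapphire, a constitutively fluorescent, long-Stokes-shift GFP variant derived from Aequorea victoria. The T-Sapphire coding sequence is annotated as a single 714 nt feature, while the linker itself is not annotated separately. The insert sits within the pUC multiple cloning region, flanked by a lacZα fragment on one side and the lac promoter, operator and CAP binding site on the other, and it can be sequenced from the standard M13 forward and reverse primer sites. No plant promoter or terminator is present, so the plasmid is a part donor rather than an expression construct. The flexible linker implies that the module is meant to be fused in frame to a protein of interest as a fluorescent tag during assembly of higher-level plant expression constructs, though the record does not state the fusion orientation or the meaning of "c1".
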