Addgene plasmid #54412: LI D-E T-Saph + linker c1
Depositing lab: Martin Parniske. Depositing organization: Ludwig-Maximilians-Universitaet Muenchen (LMU). Publication: A modular plasmid assembly kit for multigene expression, gene silencing and silencing rescue in plants. Binder A, Lambert J, Morbitzer R, Popp C, Ott T, Lahaye T, Parniske M. PLoS One. 2014 Feb 13;9(2):e88218. doi: 10.1371/journal.pone.0088218. eCollection 2014. PubMed 24551083.
Backbone
  Vector backbone: pUC57(Gent)
  Backbone manufacturer: Parniske lab
  Vector type: cloning vector
Growth in bacteria
  Bacterial resistance: Gentamicin, 10 μg/mL
  Growth temperature: 37°C
  Growth strain: DH5alpha
  Copy number: High Copy
Gene/Insert
  Gene/Insert name: 16 aa GS linker + T-Sapphire
  Species: Synthetic
  Cloning method: Unknown
  Sequencing primers: 5′ M13-F20; 3′ M13Rev
Terms and licenses: Academic/Nonprofit Terms; Industry Terms: Not Available to Industry
How to cite: LI D-E T-Saph + linker c1 was a gift from Martin Parniske (Addgene plasmid # 54412 ; http://n2t.net/addgene:54412 ; RRID:Addgene_54412)
