>Addgene plasmid #54412 | LI D-E T-Saph + linker c1 | addgene partial sequence | sequence record 87671 | M13pUC-Fwd 5'-CCCAGTCACGACGTTGTAAAACG-3'
GAGCTCGGTACCTCGCGAATGCATCTAGATATCGGATCCCGGGCCCGTCGACTGCAGAGGTACGGGTCTC
AAAGGGAGGTGGAGGAGGTTCTGGAGGCGGTGGAAGTGGTGGCGGAGGTAGCGTGAGCAAGGGCGAGGAG
CTGTTCACCGGGGTGGTGCCCATCCTGGTCGAGCTGGACGGCGACGTAAACGGCCACAAGTTCAGCGTGT
CCGGCGAGGGCGAGGGCGATGCCACCTACGGCAAGCTGACCCTGAAGTTCATCTGCACCACCGGCAAGCT
GCCCGTGCCCTGGCCCACCCTCGTGACCACCTTCTCCTACGGCGTGATGGTGTTCGCCCGCTACCCCGAC
CACATGAAGCAGCACGACTTCTTCAAGTCCGCCATGCCCGAAGGCTACGTCCAGGAGCGCACCATCTTCT
TCAAGGACGACGGCAACTACAAGACCCGCGCCGAGGTGAAGTTCGAGGGCGACACCCTGGTGAACCGCAT
CGAGCTGAAGGGCATCGACTTCAAGGAGGACGGCAACATCCTGGGGCACAAGCTGGAGTACAACTTCAAC
AGCCACAACGTCTATATCATGGCCGACAAGCAGAAGAACGGCATCAAGGCCAACTTCAAGATCCGCCACA
ACATCGAGGACGGCGGCGTGCAGCTCGCCGACCACTACCAGCAGAACACCCCCATCGGCGACGGCCCCGT
GCTGCTGCCCGACAACCACTACCTGAGCATCCAGTCCGCCCTGAGCAAAGACCCCAACGAGAAGCGCGAT
CACATGGTCCTGCTGGAGTTCGTGACCGCCGCCGGGATCACTCTCGGCATGGACGAGCTGTACAAGTAAA
ATCTGAGACCTCTGCCTGCATGCAAGCTTGGCGTAATCATGGTCATAGCTGTTTCCTGTGTGAAATTGTT
ATCCGCTCACAATTCCACACAACATACGAGCCGGAAGCATAAAGTGTAAAGCCTGGGGTGCCTAATGAGT
GAGCTAACTCACATTAATTGCGTTGCGCTCACTGCCCGCTTTCCAGT
