>Addgene plasmid #54412 | LI D-E T-Saph + linker c1 | addgene partial sequence | sequence record 87673 | M13pUC-Rev 5'-AGCGGATAACAATTTCACACAGG-3'
AGCTTGCATGCAGGCAGAGGTCTCAGATTTTACTTGTACAGCTCGTCCATGCCGAGAGTGATCCCGGCGG
CGGTCACGAACTCCAGCAGGACCATGTGATCGCGCTTCTCGTTGGGGTCTTTGCTCAGGGCGGACTGGAT
GCTCAGGTAGTGGTTGTCGGGCAGCAGCACGGGGCCGTCGCCGATGGGGGTGTTCTGCTGGTAGTGGTCG
GCGAGCTGCACGCCGCCGTCCTCGATGTTGTGGCGGATCTTGAAGTTGGCCTTGATGCCGTTCTTCTGCT
TGTCGGCCATGATATAGACGTTGTGGCTGTTGAAGTTGTACTCCAGCTTGTGCCCCAGGATGTTGCCGTC
CTCCTTGAAGTCGATGCCCTTCAGCTCGATGCGGTTCACCAGGGTGTCGCCCTCGAACTTCACCTCGGCG
CGGGTCTTGTAGTTGCCGTCGTCCTTGAAGAAGATGGTGCGCTCCTGGACGTAGCCTTCGGGCATGGCGG
ACTTGAAGAAGTCGTGCTGCTTCATGTGGTCGGGGTAGCGGGCGAACACCATCACGCCGTAGGAGAAGGT
GGTCACGAGGGTGGGCCAGGGCACGGGCAGCTTGCCGGTGGTGCAGATGAACTTCAGGGTCAGCTTGCCG
TAGGTGGCATCGCCCTCGCCCTCGCCGGACACGCTGAACTTGTGGCCGTTTACGTCGCCGTCCAGCTCGA
CCAGGATGGGCACCACCCCGGTGAACAGCTCCTCGCCCTTGCTCACGCTACCTCCGCCACCACTTCCACC
GCCTCCAGAACCTCCTCCACCTCCCTTTGAGACCCGTACCTCTGCAGTCGACGGGCCCGGGATCCGATAT
CTAGATGCATTCGCGAGGTACCGAGCTCGAATTCACTGGCCGTCGTTTTACAACGTCGTGACTGGGAAAA
CCCTGGCGTTACCCAACTTAATCGCCTTGCA
